>Addgene plasmid #42380 | PARP3A | depositor partial sequence | sequence record 57213 | PARP3A sequence 1165 bps
CATATGCACCATCATCATCATCATTCTTCTGGTGTAGATCTGGGTACCGAGAACCTGTACTTCCAATCCA
TGAAGCGGGTGCAGCCCTGCTCCCTGGACCCAGCCACGCAGAAGCTCATCACTAACATCTTCAGCAAGGA
GATGTTCAAGAACACCATGGCCCTCATGGACCTGGATGTGAAGAAGATGCCCCTGGGAAAGCTGAGCAAG
CAACAGATTGCACGGGGTTTCGAGGCCTTGGAGGCGCTGGAGGAGGCCCTGAAAGGCCCCACGGATGGTG
GCCAAAGCCTGGAGGAGCTGTCCTCACACTTTTACACCGTCATCCCGCACAACTTCGGCCACAGCCAGCC
CCCGCCCATCAATTCCCCTGAGCTTCTGCAGGCCAAGAAGGACATGCTGCTGGTGCTGGCGGACATCGAG
CTGGCCCAGGCCCTGCAGGCAGTCTCTGAGCAGGAGAAGACGGTGGAGGAGGTGCCACACCCCCTGGACC
GAGACTACCAGCTTCTCAAGTGCCAGCTGCAGCTGCTAGACTCTGGAGCACCTGAGTACAAGGTGATACA
GACCTACTTAGAACAGACTGGCAGCAACCACAGGTGCCCTACACTTCAACACATCTGGAAAGTAAACCAA
GAAGGGGAGGAAGACAGATTCCAGGCCCACTCCAAACTGGGTAATCGGAAGCTGCTGTGGCATGGCACCA
ACATGGCCGTGGTGGCCGCCATCCTCACTAGTGGGCTCCGCATCATGCCACATTCTGGTGGGCGTGTTGG
CAAGGGCATCTACTTTGCCTCAGAGAACAGCAAGTCAGCTGGATATGTTATTGGCATGAAGTGTGGGGCC
CACCATGTCGGCTACATGTTCCTGGGTGAGGTGGCCCTGGGCAGAGAGCACCATATCAACACGGACAACC
CCAGCTTGAAGAGCCCACCTCCTGGCTTCGACAGTGTCATTGCCCGAGGCCACACCGAGCCTGATCCGAC
CCAGGACACTGAGTTGGAGCTGGATGGCCAGCAAGTGGTGGTGCCCCAGGGCCAGCCTGTGCCCTGCCCA
GAGTTCAGCAGCTCCACATTCTCCCAGAGCGAGTACCTCATCTACCAGGAGAGCCAGTGTCGCCTGCGCT
ACCTGCTGGAGGTCCACTGACAGTAAAGGTGGATACGGATCCGAA
