>Addgene plasmid #42380 | PARP3A | addgene partial sequence | sequence record 59426 | T7 5'-TAATACGACTCACTATAGGG-3'
TTCCCTCTAGAAATAATTTTGTTTAACTTTAAGAAGGAGATATACATATGCACCATCATCATCATCATTC
TTCTGGTGTAGATCTGGGTACCGAGAACCTGTACTTCCAATCCATGAAGCGGGTGCAGCCCTGCTCCCTG
GACCCAGCCACGCAGAAGCTCATCACTAACATCTTCAGCAAGGAGATGTTCAAGAACACCATGGCCCTCA
TGGACCTGGATGTGAAGAAGATGCCCCTGGGAAAGCTGAGCAAGCAACAGATTGCACGGGGTTTCGAGGC
CTTGGAGGCGCTGGAGGAGGCCCTGAAAGGCCCCACGGATGGTGGCCAAAGCCTGGAGGAGCTGTCCTCA
CACTTTTACACCGTCATCCCGCACAACTTCGGCCACAGCCAGCCCCCGCCCATCAATTCCCCTGAGCTTC
TGCAGGCCAAGAAGGACATGCTGCTGGTGCTGGCGGACATCGAGCTGGCCCAGGCCCTGCAGGCAGTCTC
TGAGCAGGAGAAGACGGTGGAGGAGGTGCCACACCCCCTGGACCGAGACTACCAGCTTCTCAAGTGCCAG
CTGCAGCTGCTAGACTCTGGAGCACCTGAGTACAAGGTGATACAGACCTACTTAGAACAGACTGGCAGCA
ACCACAGGTGCCCTACACTTCAACACATCTGGAAAGTAAACCAAGAAGGGGAGGAAGACAGATTCCAGGC
CCACTCCAAACTGGGTAATCGGAAGCTGCTGTGGCATGGCACCAACATGGCCGTGGTGGCCGCCATCCTC
ACTAGTGGGCTCCGCATCATGCCACATTCTGGTGGGCGTGTTGGCAAGGGCATCTACTTTGCCTCAGAGA
ACAGCAAGTCAGCTGGATATGTTATTGGCATGAAGTGTGGGGCCCACCATGTCGGCTACATGTTCCTGGG
TGAGGTGGCCCTGGGCAGAGAGCACCATATCAACACGGACAACCCCAGCTTGAAGAGCCCACCT
