[The description below was written by a language model from this plasmid's Addgene catalogue record.]
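Description:
PARP3A is a bacterial expression plasmid built on the pNIC28-Bsa4 backbone from the Structural Genomics Consortium, designed to produce a fragment of human PARP3 (poly(ADP-ribose) polymerase 3, also known as ARTD3 or ADPRT3) in E. coli for structural studies. It is maintained as a high-copy plasmid under kanamycin selection. The record provides no feature table, so the origin of replication and other backbone elements are not itemised. The listed sequencing primers (T7 forward and T7 terminator) indicate that the insert sits between a T7 promoter and T7 terminator, which fits the depositor's recommendation of a DE3-type expression host that supplies T7 RNA polymerase and also carries a rare-codon tRNA plasmid.

The insert is about 1.2 kb of human PARP3 coding sequence, introduced by ligation-independent cloning. The record cautions that it may not be the full open reading frame, as is usual for constructs trimmed to a crystallisable domain, but the exact residue boundaries are not given. The mutation field only refers to the depositor comments, which do not describe any specific sequence changes. The protein is expressed with an N-terminal hexahistidine tag followed by a TEV protease site, which allows purification by immobilised metal affinity chromatography and then removal of the tag by TEV cleavage. The entry is associated with several deposited PARP3 crystal structures, and the plasmid's stated purpose is recombinant protein production for structure determination. The same material would also suit biochemical or ligand-binding work on the expressed PARP3 fragment.
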