Addgene plasmid #42380: PARP3A
Purpose: Bacterial expression for structure determination; may not be full ORF
Depositing lab: Nicola Burgess-Brown. Depositing organization: University of Oxford.
Backbone
  Vector backbone: pNIC28-Bsa4
  Backbone manufacturer: SGC
  Vector type: Bacterial Expression
Growth in bacteria
  Bacterial resistance: Kanamycin, 50 μg/mL
  Growth temperature: 37°C
  Growth strain: Mach1 ;
  Copy number: High Copy
Gene/Insert
  Gene/Insert name: PARP3A (alt names: PARP3; gi|15559829; PDB:2PA9/3C49/3C4H/3CE0/3FHB)
  Species: H. sapiens (human)
  Insert size (bp): 1165
  Mutation: See Comments
  GenBank ID: PARP3 gi|15559829 PDB:2PA9/3C49/3C4H/3CE0/3FHB
  Entrez Gene: PARP3 (a.k.a. ADPRT3, ADPRTL2, ADPRTL3, ARTD3, IRT1, PADPRT-3)
  Tag / fusion protein: His6-TEV (N terminal on insert)
  Cloning method: Ligation Independent Cloning
  Sequencing primers: 5′ T7; 3′ T7-term
Terms and licenses: Academic/Nonprofit Terms; Industry Terms: Not Available to Industry
Depositor comments: http://www.thesgc.org/structures/3C49/ Use BL21(DE3)-R3-pRARE2 strain for expression.
How to cite: PARP3A was a gift from Nicola Burgess-Brown (Addgene plasmid # 42380 ; http://n2t.net/addgene:42380 ; RRID:Addgene_42380)
